>Addgene plasmid #46629 | AB.pCCL.sin.cPPT.U6.miR-668-Decoy.hPGK.GFP.WPRE | depositor partial sequence | sequence record 65961 | miR-668 Decoy
CATCAACGGTAGTGGGCCGACGCGAGTGACACAAGTATTCTGGTCACAGAATACAACGGTAGTGGGCCGA
CGCGAGTGACACAAG
