>Addgene plasmid #46629 | AB.pCCL.sin.cPPT.U6.miR-668-Decoy.hPGK.GFP.WPRE | depositor partial sequence | sequence record 65962 | empty backbone
AATGCTTCAATAATATTGAAAAAGGAAGAGTATGAGTATTCAACATTTCCGTGTCGCCCTTATTCCCTTT
TTTGCGGCATTTTGCCTTCCTGTTTTTGCTCACCCAGAAACGCTGGTGAAAGTAAAAGATGCTGAAGATC
AGTTGGGTGCACGAGTGGGTTACATCGAACTGGATCTCAACAGCGGTAAGATCCTTGAGAGTTTTCGCCC
CGAAGAACGTTTTCCAATGATGAGCACTTTTAAAGTTCTGCTATGTGGCGCGGTATTATCCCGTATTGAC
GCCGGGCAAGAGCAACTCGGTCGCCGCATACACTATTCTCAGAATGACTTGGTTGAGTACTCACCAGTCA
CAGAAAAGCATCTTACGGATGGCATGACAGTAAGAGAATTATGCAGTGCTGCCATAACCATGAGTGATAA
CACTGCGGCCAACTTACTTCTGACAACGATCGGAGGACCGAAGGAGCTAACCGCTTTTTTGCACAACATG
GGGGATCATGTAACTCGCCTTGATCGTTGGGAACCGGAGCTGAATGAAGCCATACCAAACGACGAGCGTG
ACACCACGATGCCTGTAGCAATGGCAACAACGTTGCGCAAACTATTAACTGGCGAACTACTTACTCTAGC
TTCCCGGCAACAATTAATAGACTGGATGGAGGCGGATAAAGTTGCAGGACCACTTCTGCGCTCGGCCCTT
CCGGCTGGCTGGTTTATTGCTGATAAATCTGGAGCCGGTGAGCGTGGGTCTCGCGGTATCATTGCAGCAC
TGGGGCCAGATGGTAAGCCCTCCCGTATCGTAGTTATCTACACGACGGGGAGTCAGGCAACTATGGATGA
ACGAAATAGACAGATCGCTGAGATAGGTGCCTCACTGATTAAGCATTGGTAACTGTCAGACCAAGTTTAC
TCATATATACTTTAGATTGATTTAAAACTTCATTTTTAATTTAAAAGGATCTAGGTGAAGATCCTTTTTG
ATAATCTCATGACCAAAATCCCTTAACGTGAGTTTTCGTTCCACTGAGCGTCAGACCCCGTAGAAAAGAT
CAAAGGATCTTCTTGAGATCCTTTTTTTCTGCGCGTAATCTGCTGCTTGCAAACAAAAAAACCACCGCTA
CCAGCGGTGGTTTGTTTGCCGGATCAAGAGCTACCAACTCTTTTTCCGAAGGTAACTGGCTTCAGCAGAG
CGCAGATACCAAATACTGTCCTTCTAGTGTAGCCGTAGTTAGGCCACCACTTCAAGAACTCTGTAGCACC
GCCTACATACCTCGCTCTGCTAATCCTGTTACCAGTGGCTGCTGCCAGTGGCGATAAGTCGTGTCTTACC
GGGTTGGACTCAAGACGATAGTTACCGGATAAGGCGCAGCGGTCGGGCTGAACGGGGGGTTCGTGCACAC
AGCCCAGCTTGGAGCGAACGACCTACACCGAACTGAGATACCTACAGCGTGAGCTATGAGAAAGCGCCAC
GCTTCCCGAAGGGAGAAAGGCGGACAGGTATCCGGTAAGCGGCAGGGTCGGAACAGGAGAGCGCACGAGG
GAGCTTCCAGGGGGAAACGCCTGGTATCTTTATAGTCCTGTCGGGTTTCGCCACCTCTGACTTGAGCGTC
GATTTTTGTGATGCTCGTCAGGGGGGCGGAGCCTATGGAAAAACGCCAGCAACGCGGCCTTTTTACGGTT
CCTGGCCTTTTGCTGGCCTTTTGCTCACATGTTCTTTCCTGCGTTATCCCCTGATTCTGTGGATAACCGT
ATTACCGCCTTTGAGTGAGCTGATACCGCTCGCCGCAGCCGAACGACCGAGCGCAGCGAGTCAGTGAGCG
AGGAAGCGGAAGAGCGCCCAATACGCAAACCGCCTCTCCCCGCGCGTTGGCCGATTCATTAATGCAGCTG
GCACGACAGGTTTCCCGACTGGAAAGCGGGCAGTGAGCGCAACGCAATTAATGTGAGTTAGCTCACTCAT
TAGGCACCCCAGGCTTTACACTTTATGCTTCCGGCTCGTATGTTGTGTGGAATTGTGAGCGGATAACAAT
TTCACACAGGAAACAGCTATGACCATGATTACGCCAAGCGCGCAATTAACCCTCACTAAAGGGAACAAAA
GCTGGAGCTGCAAGCTTGGCCATTGCATACGTTGTATCCATATCATAATATGTACATTTATATTGGCTCA
TGTCCAACATTACCGCCATGTTGACATTGATTATTGACTAGTTATTAATAGTAATCAATTACGGGGTCAT
TAGTTCATAGCCCATATATGGAGTTCCGCGTTACATAACTTACGGTAAATGGCCCGCCTGGCTGACCGCC
CAACGACCCCCGCCCATTGACGTCAATAATGACGTATGTTCCCATAGTAACGCCAATAGGGACTTTCCAT
TGACGTCAATGGGTGGAGTATTTACGGTAAACTGCCCACTTGGCAGTACATCAAGTGTATCATATGCCAA
GTACGCCCCCTATTGACGTCAATGACGGTAAATGGCCCGCCTGGCATTATGCCCAGTACATGACCTTATG
GGACTTTCCTACTTGGCAGTACATCTACGTATTAGTCATCGCTATTACCATGGTGATGCGGTTTTGGCAG
TACATCAATGGGCGTGGATAGCGGTTTGACTCACGGGGATTTCCAAGTCTCCACCCCATTGACGTCAATG
GGAGTTTGTTTTGGCACCAAAATCAACGGGACTTTCCAAAATGTCGTAACAACTCCGCCCCATTGACGCA
AATGGGCGGTAGGCGTGTACGGTGGGAGGTCTATATAAGCAGAGCTCGTTTAGTGAACCGGGGTCTCTCT
GGTTAGACCAGATCTGAGCCTGGGAGCTCTCTGGCTAACTAGGGAACCCACTGCTTAAGCCTCAATAAAG
CTTGCCTTGAGTGCTTCAAGTAGTGTGTGCCCGTCTGTTGTGTGACTCTGGTAACTAGAGATCCCTCAGA
CCCTTTTAGTCAGTGTGGAAAATCTCTAGCAGTGGCGCCCGAACAGGGACCTGAAAGCGAAAGGGAAACC
AGAGCTCTCTCGACGCAGGACTCGGCTTGCTGAAGCGCGCACGGCAAGAGGCGAGGGGCGGCGACTGGTG
AGTACGCCAAAAATTTTGACTAGCGGAGGCTAGAAGGAGAGAGATGGGTGCGAGAGCGTCAGTATTAAGC
GGGGGAGAATTAGATCGCGATGGGAAAAAATTCGGTTAAGGCCAGGGGGAAAGAAAAAATATAAATTAAA
ACATATAGTATGGGCAAGCAGGGAGCTAGAACGATTCGCAGTTAATCCTGGCCTGTTAGAAACATCAGAA
GGCTGTAGACAAATACTGGGACAGCTACAACCATCCCTTCAGACAGGATCAGAAGAACTTAGATCATTAT
ATAATACAGTAGCAACCCTCTATTGTGTGCATCAAAGGATAGAGATAAAAGACACCAAGGAAGCTTTAGA
CAAGATAGAGGAAGAGCAAAACAAAAGTAAGACCACCGCACAGCAAGCGGCCGCTGATCTTCAGACCTGG
AGGAGGAGATATGAGGGACAATTGGAGAAGTGAATTATATAAATATAAAGTAGTAAAAATTGAACCATTA
GGAGTAGCACCCACCAAGGCAAAGAGAAGAGTGGTGCAGAGAGAAAAAAGAGCAGTGGGAATAGGAGCTT
TGTTCCTTGGGTTCTTGGGAGCAGCAGGAAGCACTATGGGCGCAGCCTCAATGACGCTGACGGTACAGGC
CAGACAATTATTGTCTGGTATAGTGCAGCAGCAGAACAATTTGCTGAGGGCTATTGAGGCGCAACAGCAT
CTGTTGCAACTCACAGTCTGGGGCATCAAGCAGCTCCAGGCAAGAATCCTGGCTGTGGAAAGATACCTAA
AGGATCAACAGCTCCTGGGGATTTGGGGTTGCTCTGGAAAACTCATTTGCACCACTGCTGTGCCTTGGAA
TGCTAGTTGGAGTAATAAATCTCTGGAACAGATTTGGAATCACACGACCTGGATGGAGTGGGACAGAGAA
ATTAACAATTACACAAGCTTAATACACTCCTTAATTGAAGAATCGCAAAACCAGCAAGAAAAGAATGAAC
AAGAATTATTGGAATTAGATAAATGGGCAAGTTTGTGGAATTGGTTTAACATAACAAATTGGCTGTGGTA
TATAAAATTATTCATAATGATAGTAGGAGGCTTGGTAGGTTTAAGAATAGTTTTTGCTGTACTTTCTATA
GTGAATAGAGTTAGGCAGGGATATTCACCATTATCGTTTCAGACCCACCTCCCAACCCCGAGGGGACCCG
ACAGGCCCGAAGGAATAGAAGAAGAAGGTGGAGAGAGAGACAGAGACAGATCCATTCGATTAGTGAACGG
ATCTCGACGGTATCGGTTAACTTTTAAAAGAAAAGGGGGGATTGGGGGGTACAGTGCAGGGGAAAGAATA
GTAGACATAATAGCAACAGACATACAAACTAAAGAATTACAAAAACAAATTACAAAAATTCAAAATTTTA
TCGATCACGAGACTAGCCTCGAGAAGCTTGATATCGAATTCAAAAAAGACGGCGCTAGGATCATCGAGAC
GGTACCGTCTCCGATGATCCTAGCGCCGTCAAACAAGGCTTTTCTCCAAGGGATATTTATAGTCTCAAAA
CACACAATTACTTTACAGTTAGGGTGAGTTTCCTTTTGTGCTGTTTTTTAAAATAATAATTTAGTATTTG
TATCTCTTATAGAAATCCAAGCCTATCATGTAAAATGTAGCTAGTATTAAAAAGAACAGATTATCTGTCT
TTTATCGCACATTAAGCCTCTATAGTTACTAGGAAATATTATATGCAAATTAACCGGGGCAGGGGAGTAG
CCGAGCTTCTCCCACAAGTCTGTGCGAGGGGGCCGGCGCGGGCCTAGAGATGGCGGCGTCGGATGGATCC
ACTAGTTCTAGAGCGGCCATCGAATTCCCACGGGGTTGGGGTTGCGCCTTTTCCAAGGCAGCCCTGGGTT
TGCGCAGGGACGCGGCTGCTCTGGGCGTGGTTCCGGGAAACGCAGCGGCGCCGACCCTGGGTCTCGCACA
TTCTTCACGTCCGTTCGCAGCGTCACCCGGATCTTCGCCGCTACCCTTGTGGGCCCCCCGGCGACGCTTC
CTGCTCCGCCCCTAAGTCGGGAAGGTTCCTTGCGGTTCGCGGCGTGCCGGACGTGACAAACGGAAGCCGC
ACGACTCACTAGTACCCTCGCAGACGGACAGCGCCAGGGAGCAATGGCAGCGCGCCGACCGCGATGGGCT
GTGGCCAATAGCGGCTGCTCAGCGGGGCGCGCCGAGAGCAGCGGCCGGGAAGGGGCGGTGCGGGAGGCGG
GGTGTGGGGCGGTAGTGTGGGCCCTGTTCCTGCCCGCGCGGTGTTCCGCATTCTGCAAGCCTCCGGAGCG
CACGTCGGCAGTCGGCTCCCTCGTTGACCGAATCACCGACCTCTCTCCCCAGGGGGATCCACCGGTCGCC
ACCATGGTGAGCAAGGGCGAGGAGCTGTTCACCGGGGTGGTGCCCATCCTGGTCGAGCTGGACGGCGACG
TAAACGGCCACAAGTTCAGCGTGTCCGGCGAGGGCGAGGGCGATGCCACCTACGGCAAGCTGACCCTGAA
GTTCATCTGCACCACCGGCAAGCTGCCCGTGCCCTGGCCCACCCTCGTGACCACCCTGACCTACGGCGTG
CAGTGCTTCAGCCGCTACCCCGACCACATGAAGCAGCACGACTTCTTCAAGTCCGCCATGCCCGAAGGCT
ACGTCCAGGAGCGCACCATCTTCTTCAAGGACGACGGCAACTACAAGACCCGCGCCGAGGTGAAGTTCGA
GGGCGACACCCTGGTGAACCGCATCGAGCTGAAGGGCATCGACTTCAAGGAGGACGGCAACATCCTGGGG
CACAAGCTGGAGTACAACTACAACAGCCACAACGTCTATATCATGGCCGACAAGCAGAAGAACGGCATCA
AGGTGAACTTCAAGATCCGCCACAACATCGAGGACGGCAGCGTGCAGCTCGCCGACCACTACCAGCAGAA
CACCCCCATCGGCGACGGCCCCGTGCTGCTGCCCGACAACCACTACCTGAGCACCCAGTCCGCCCTGAGC
AAAGACCCCAACGAGAAGCGCGATCACATGGTCCTGCTGGAGTTCGTGACCGCCGCCGGGATCACTCTCG
GCATGGACGAGCTGTACAAGTAAAGCGGCCGCGTCGACAATCAACCTCTGGATTACAAAATTTGTGAAAG
ATTGACTGGTATTCTTAACTATGTTGCTCCTTTTACGCTATGTGGATACGCTGCTTTAATGCCTTTGTAT
CATGCTATTGCTTCCCGTATGGCTTTCATTTTCTCCTCCTTGTATAAATCCTGGTTGCTGTCTCTTTATG
AGGAGTTGTGGCCCGTTGTCAGGCAACGTGGCGTGGTGTGCACTGTGTTTGCTGACGCAACCCCCACTGG
TTGGGGCATTGCCACCACCTGTCAGCTCCTTTCCGGGACTTTCGCTTTCCCCCTCCCTATTGCCACGGCG
GAACTCATCGCCGCCTGCCTTGCCCGCTGCTGGACAGGGGCTCGGCTGTTGGGCACTGACAATTCCGTGG
TGTTGTCGGGGAAGCTGACGTCCTTTCCATGGCTGCTCGCCTGTGTTGCCACCTGGATTCTGCGCGGGAC
GTCCTTCTGCTACGTCCCTTCGGCCCTCAATCCAGCGGACCTTCCTTCCCGCGGCCTGCTGCCGGCTCTG
CGGCCTCTTCCGCGTCTTCGCCTTCGCCCTCAGACGAGTCGGATCTCCCTTTGGGCCGCCTCCCCGCCTG
GAATTCGAGCTCGGTACCTTTAAGACCAATGACTTACAAGGCAGCTGTAGATCTTAGCCACTTTTTAAAA
GAAAAGGGGGGACTGGAAGGGCTAATTCACTCCCAACGAAGACAAGATCTGCTTTTTGCTTGTACTGGGT
CTCTCTGGTTAGACCAGATCTGAGCCTGGGAGCTCTCTGGCTAACTAGGGAACCCACTGCTTAAGCCTCA
ATAAAGCTTGCCTTGAGTGCTTCAAGTAGTGTGTGCCCGTCTGTTGTGTGACTCTGGTAACTAGAGATCC
CTCAGACCCTTTTAGTCAGTGTGGAAAATCTCTAGCAGTAGTAGTTCATGTCATCTTATTATTCAGTATT
TATAACTTGCAAAGAAATGAATATCAGAGAGTGAGAGGAACTTGTTTATTGCAGCTTATAATGGTTACAA
ATAAAGCAATAGCATCACAAATTTCACAAATAAAGCATTTTTTTCACTGCATTCTAGTTGTGGTTTGTCC
AAACTCATCAATGTATCTTATCATGTCTGGCTCTAGCTATCCCGCCCCTAACTCCGCCCAGTTCCGCCCA
TTCTCCGCCCCATGGCTGACTAATTTTTTTTATTTATGCAGAGGCCGAGGCCGCCTCGGCCTCTGAGCTA
TTCCAGAAGTAGTGAGGAGGCTTTTTTGGAGGCCTAGGCTTTTGCGTCGAGACGTACCCAATTCGCCCTA
TAGTGAGTCGTATTACGCGCGCTCACTGGCCGTCGTTTTACAACGTCGTGACTGGGAAAACCCTGGCGTT
ACCCAACTTAATCGCCTTGCAGCACATCCCCCTTTCGCCAGCTGGCGTAATAGCGAAGAGGCCCGCACCG
ATCGCCCTTCCCAACAGTTGCGCAGCCTGAATGGCGAATGGCGCG
[124 nt withheld, positions 7676-7799]
C
[91 nt withheld, positions 7801-7891]
A
[49 nt withheld, positions 7893-7941]
CCTTTGACGTTGGAGTCCACGTTCTTT
[37 nt withheld, positions 7969-8005]
ACCCTATCTCGGTCTATTCTTTTGATTTATAAGGGATTTTGCCGATTTCGGCCTATTGGTTAAAAAATGA
GCTGATTTAACAAAAATTTAACGCGAATTTTAACAAAATATTAACGTTTACAATTTCC
