>Addgene plasmid #46629 | AB.pCCL.sin.cPPT.U6.miR-668-Decoy.hPGK.GFP.WPRE | addgene partial sequence | sequence record 67149 | pBluescript-SK 5'-tctagaactagtggatc-3'
CCGCGCCGGCCCCCTCGCACAGACTTGTGGGAGAAGCTCGGCTACTCCCCTGCCCCGGTTAATTTGCATA
TAATATTTCCTAGTAACTATAGAGGCTTAATGTGCGATAAAAGACAGATAATCTGTTCTTTTTAATACTA
GCTACATTTTACATGATAGGCTTGGATTTCTATAAGAGATACAAATACTAAATTATTATTTTAAAAAACA
GCACAAAAGGAAACTCACCCTAACTGTAAAGTAATTGTGTGTTTTGAGACTATAAATATCCCTTGGAGAA
AAGCCTTGTTTGACGGCGCTAGGATCATCAACGGTAGTGGGCCGACGCGAGTGACACAAGTATTCTGGTC
ACAGAATACAACGGTAGTGGGCCGACGCGAGTGACACAAGATGATCCTAGCGCCGTCTTTTTTGAATTCG
ATATCAAGCTTCTCGAGGCTAGTCTCGTGATCGATAAAATTTTGAATTTTTGTAATTTGTTTTTGTAATT
CTTTAGTTTGTATGTCTGTTGCTATTATGTCTACTATTCTTTCCCCTGCACTGTACCCCCCAATCCCCCC
TTTTCTTTTAAAAGTTAACCGAT
