[The description below was written by a language model from this plasmid's Addgene catalogue record.]
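Description:
AB.pCCL.sin.cPPT.U6.miR-668-Decoy.hPGK.GFP.WPRE is a lentiviral transfer plasmid built on the self-inactivating pCCL backbone (about 8.2 kb without the insert). It is designed to deliver a microRNA decoy into mammalian cells by viral transduction. In bacteria it is maintained as a high-copy plasmid under ampicillin selection. The record names a recombination-deficient strain for propagation, a common choice for vectors carrying repeated lentiviral LTR sequences. There is no drug marker for mammalian cells; transduced cells are identified by eGFP fluorescence.

The payload is an 85 bp insert encoding a decoy for mouse miR-668, placed downstream of the human U6 promoter, a Pol III promoter suited to high-level expression of short non-coding RNAs. The insert was cloned through BsmBI sites that were destroyed in the process. A decoy transcript of this type carries sites complementary to the target microRNA, so it sequesters miR-668 and relieves repression of its natural targets, giving a stable loss-of-function effect. The exact arrangement of binding sites is not given in the record.

A separate cassette uses the human PGK promoter to drive GFP, followed by WPRE, which enhances transcript stability and expression. The central polypurine tract (cPPT) improves nuclear import of the viral genome and thus transduction efficiency, while the "sin" design disables LTR promoter activity after integration. The construct belongs to a collection of microRNA decoy vectors developed for high-throughput assessment of microRNA activity and function. No feature table was supplied, so element positions cannot be confirmed.
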