Addgene plasmid #46629: AB.pCCL.sin.cPPT.U6.miR-668-Decoy.hPGK.GFP.WPRE
Depositing lab: Brian Brown. Depositing organization: Icahn School of Medicine at Mount Sinai. Publication: High-throughput assessment of microRNA activity and function using microRNA sensor and decoy libraries. Mullokandov G, Baccarini A, Ruzo A, Jayaprakash AD, Tung N, Israelow B, Evans MJ, Sachidanandam R, Brown BD. Nat Methods. 2012 Jul 1;9(8):840-6. doi: 10.1038/nmeth.2078. PubMed 22751203.
Backbone
  Vector backbone: AB.pCCLsin.PPT.U6.hPGK.GFP.wpre
  Backbone size w/o insert (bp): 8233
  Vector type: Lentiviral
  Selectable markers: eGFP
Growth in bacteria
  Bacterial resistance: Ampicillin, 100 μg/mL
  Growth temperature: 37°C
  Growth strain: Stbl3
  Copy number: High Copy
Gene/Insert
  Gene/Insert name: miR-668 Decoy (alt name: 8213)
  Species: M. musculus (mouse)
  Insert size (bp): 85
  Promoter: hU6
  Cloning method: Restriction Enzyme; 5′ cloning site BsmBI (destroyed during cloning); 3′ cloning site BsmBI (destroyed during cloning)
  Sequencing primers: 5′ CATAATAGCAACAGACATAC; 3′ pBluescriptSK_primer
Terms and licenses: Academic/Nonprofit Terms; Industry Terms: Not Available to Industry
Depositor comments: Depositor Website: http://www.mountsinai.org/profiles/brian-d-brown/ Please cite Mullokandov, Baccarini, Ruzo et al. Nature Methods 2013.
How to cite: AB.pCCL.sin.cPPT.U6.miR-668-Decoy.hPGK.GFP.WPRE was a gift from Brian Brown (Addgene plasmid # 46629 ; http://n2t.net/addgene:46629 ; RRID:Addgene_46629)
